>Addgene plasmid #226969 | pET28a-OuIAD(G853A) | addgene full sequence | sequence record 451206 | Addgene NGS Result
CCCGACATTATCGCGAGCCCATTTATACCCATATAAATCAGCATCCATGTTGGAATTTAATCGCGGCCTA
GAGCAAGACGTTTCCCGTTGAATATGGCTCATAACACCCCTTGTATTACTGTTTATGTAAGCAGACAGTT
TTATTGTTCATGACCAAAATCCCTTAACGTGAGTTTTCGTTCCACTGAGCGTCAGACCCCGTAGAAAAGA
TCAAAGGATCTTCTTGAGATCCTTTTTTTCTGCGCGTAATCTGCTGCTTGCAAACAAAAAAACCACCGCT
ACCAGCGGTGGTTTGTTTGCCGGATCAAGAGCTACCAACTCTTTTTCCGAAGGTAACTGGCTTCAGCAGA
GCGCAGATACCAAATACTGTCCTTCTAGTGTAGCCGTAGTTAGGCCACCACTTCAAGAACTCTGTAGCAC
CGCCTACATACCTCGCTCTGCTAATCCTGTTACCAGTGGCTGCTGCCAGTGGCGATAAGTCGTGTCTTAC
CGGGTTGGACTCAAGACGATAGTTACCGGATAAGGCGCAGCGGTCGGGCTGAACGGGGGGTTCGTGCACA
CAGCCCAGCTTGGAGCGAACGACCTACACCGAACTGAGATACCTACAGCGTGAGCTATGAGAAAGCGCCA
CGCTTCCCGAAGGGAGAAAGGCGGACAGGTATCCGGTAAGCGGCAGGGTCGGAACAGGAGAGCGCACGAG
GGAGCTTCCAGGGGGAAACGCCTGGTATCTTTATAGTCCTGTCGGGTTTCGCCACCTCTGACTTGAGCGT
CGATTTTTGTGATGCTCGTCAGGGGGGCGGAGCCTATGGAAAAACGCCAGCAACGCGGCCTTTTTACGGT
TCCTGGCCTTTTGCTGGCCTTTTGCTCACATGTTCTTTCCTGCGTTATCCCCTGATTCTGTGGATAACCG
TATTACCGCCTTTGAGTGAGCTGATACCGCTCGCCGCAGCCGAACGACCGAGCGCAGCGAGTCAGTGAGC
GAGGAAGCGGAAGAGCGCCTGATGCGGTATTTTCTCCTTACGCATCTGTGCGGTATTTCACACCGCAATG
GTGCACTCTCAGTACAATCTGCTCTGATGCCGCATAGTTAAGCCAGTATACACTCCGCTATCGCTACGTG
ACTGGGTCATGGCTGCGCCCCGACACCCGCCAACACCCGCTGACGCGCCCTGACGGGCTTGTCTGCTCCC
GGCATCCGCTTACAGACAAGCTGTGACCGTCTCCGGGAGCTGCATGTGTCAGAGGTTTTCACCGTCATCA
CCGAAACGCGCGAGGCAGCTGCGGTAAAGCTCATCAGCGTGGTCGTGAAGCGATTCACAGATGTCTGCCT
GTTCATCCGCGTCCAGCTCGTTGAGTTTCTCCAGAAGCGTTAATGTCTGGCTTCTGATAAAGCGGGCCAT
GTTAAGGGCGGTTTTTTCCTGTTTGGTCACTGATGCCTCCGTGTAAGGGGGATTTCTGTTCATGGGGGTA
ATGATACCGATGAAACGAGAGAGGATGCTCACGATACGGGTTACTGATGATGAACATGCCCGGTTACTGG
AACGTTGTGAGGGTAAACAACTGGCGGTATGGATGCGGCGGGACCAGAGAAAAATCACTCAGGGTCAATG
CCAGCGCTTCGTTAATACAGATGTAGGTGTTCCACAGGGTAGCCAGCAGCATCCTGCGATGCAGATCCGG
AACATAATGGTGCAGGGCGCTGACTTCCGCGTTTCCAGACTTTACGAAACACGGAAACCGAAGACCATTC
ATGTTGTTGCTCAGGTCGCAGACGTTTTGCAGCAGCAGTCGCTTCACGTTCGCTCGCGTATCGGTGATTC
ATTCTGCTAACCAGTAAGGCAACCCCGCCAGCCTAGCCGGGTCCTCAACGACAGGAGCACGATCATGCGC
ACCCGTGGGGCCGCCATGCCGGCGATAATGGCCTGCTTCTCGCCGAAACGTTTGGTGGCGGGACCAGTGA
CGAAGGCTTGAGCGAGGGCGTGCAAGATTCCGAATACCGCAAGCGACAGGCCGATCATCGTCGCGCTCCA
GCGAAAGCGGTCCTCGCCGAAAATGACCCAGAGCGCTGCCGGCACCTGTCCTACGAGTTGCATGATAAAG
AAGACAGTCATAAGTGCGGCGACGATAGTCATGCCCCGCGCCCACCGGAAGGAGCTGACTGGGTTGAAGG
CTCTCAAGGGCATCGGTCGAGATCCCGGTGCCTAATGAGTGAGCTAACTTACATTAATTGCGTTGCGCTC
ACTGCCCGCTTTCCAGTCGGGAAACCTGTCGTGCCAGCTGCATTAATGAATCGGCCAACGCGCGGGGAGA
GGCGGTTTGCGTATTGGGCGCCAGGGTGGTTTTTCTTTTCACCAGTGAGACGGGCAACAGCTGATTGCCC
TTCACCGCCTGGCCCTGAGAGAGTTGCAGCAAGCGGTCCACGCTGGTTTGCCCCAGCAGGCGAAAATCCT
GTTTGATGGTGGTTAACGGCGGGATATAACATGAGCTGTCTTCGGTATCGTCGTATCCCACTACCGAGAT
ATCCGCACCAACGCGCAGCCCGGACTCGGTAATGGCGCGCATTGCGCCCAGCGCCATCTGATCGTTGGCA
ACCAGCATCGCAGTGGGAACGATGCCCTCATTCAGCATTTGCATGGTTTGTTGAAAACCGGACATGGCAC
TCCAGTCGCCTTCCCGTTCCGCTATCGGCTGAATTTGATTGCGAGTGAGATATTTATGCCAGCCAGCCAG
ACGCAGACGCGCCGAGACAGAACTTAATGGGCCCGCTAACAGCGCGATTTGCTGGTGACCCAATGCGACC
AGATGCTCCACGCCCAGTCGCGTACCGTCTTCATGGGAGAAAATAATACTGTTGATGGGTGTCTGGTCAG
AGACATCAAGAAATAACGCCGGAACATTAGTGCAGGCAGCTTCCACAGCAATGGCATCCTGGTCATCCAG
CGGATAGTTAATGATCAGCCCACTGACGCGTTGCGCGAGAAGATTGTGCACCGCCGCTTTACAGGCTTCG
ACGCCGCTTCGTTCTACCATCGACACCACCACGCTGGCACCCAGTTGATCGGCGCGAGATTTAATCGCCG
CGACAATTTGCGACGGCGCGTGCAGGGCCAGACTGGAGGTGGCAACGCCAATCAGCAACGACTGTTTGCC
CGCCAGTTGTTGTGCCACGCGGTTGGGAATGTAATTCAGCTCCGCCATCGCCGCTTCCACTTTTTCCCGC
GTTTTCGCAGAAACGTGGCTGGCCTGGTTCACCACGCGGGAAACGGTCTGATAAGAGACACCGGCATACT
CTGCGACATCGTATAACGTTACTGGTTTCACATTCACCACCCTGAATTGACTCTCTTCCGGGCGCTATCA
TGCCATACCGCGAAAGGTTTTGCGCCATTCGATGGTGTCCGGGATCTCGACGCTCTCCCTTATGCGACTC
CTGCATTAGGAAGCAGCCCAGTAGTAGGTTGAGGCCGTTGAGCACCGCCGCCGCAAGGAATGGTGCATGC
AAGGAGATGGCGCCCAACAGTCCCCCGGCCACGGGGCCTGCCACCATACCCACGCCGAAACAAGCGCTCA
TGAGCCCGAAGTGGCGAGCCCGATCTTCCCCATCGGTGATGTCGGCGATATAGGCGCCAGCAACCGCACC
TGTGGCGCCGGTGATGCCGGCCACGATGCGTCCGGCGTAGAGGATCGAGATCTCGATCCCGCGAAATTAA
TACGACTCACTATAGGGGAATTGTGAGCGGATAACAATTCCCCTCTAGAAATAATTTTGTTTAACTTTAA
GAAGGAGATATACCATGGGCAGCAGCCATCATCATCATCATCACAGCAGCGGCCTGGTGCCGCGCGGCAG
CCATATGGAGGAGTCTCTGGTTCTCGAGATGCTGCAGACCGGTAAGACGGCCACGTGGCCGGCAAAGAAT
CAGCTGCAGGAAAGCGGCGAGGTCGTCGACAAGGAGGTCAAGGGCACTCCTTCGACCGACCGCACCAGGC
GCATGAAGGAACGCTTCATGAATGCCAAGTGCAAGATGGACATGGAGGCGCCCATCGCATATACCAAGGC
ATGGCGCGAGCATGAAGGCAAGCCGCTTTATGTCCGCAGGGGGCTTGCCTATAAGTATATGCTCGAGCAC
CTCACGCCGGCTATCCGTGAGGACGAGCTCATCACCATGTCCAAGACGCGCTATGACCGTGGTGCCACCC
AGGTCCCCCAATTCGCCACTGACTTCATGATCTCCTTCCTCACCCAGGCCGAAGACCAGAAGGAAGAGGC
AAAGCTGTATTCCGTCGAGGGCAAGGATGAGGCCCATACGGTCGAAGAGGAAGGGTGGACCAAGGTCGGC
CAGCTGTTCTCCATCCGCGAGGAGGAGGTCAAGCCGATGCTTGAGGTCCTCGAGTATTGGAAGACGCGCT
GCGTTGAGAACGTGTCCGACGATTGGATGAAGACCTCCTTCCCCTACTACCAGGACTACGTCAACGCAAA
GAAGGTCGGCCTCTTCCCGGGGTCGGGCCTGCATGCCGGCTGTGACGGCCGCTGGATTCCCGCCTATGAC
GTTGCCCTCGGGGGCCTCAACAGGGTAATCGAGGAGTGCCGCGAGAAGATCGAGAAGACCGTGGTGACCA
CCAAGGAGGTCGCCGACAAGGTCTTCTTCTGGCAAGGCTGCATCTATGCCTGCGAGGGCGCGATCGCCTG
GGCCCACAACTATGCGGTCGAGGCCCGGCGCCTTGCCGAGACTGCGGTCGAGCCACGCAAGACCGAGCTT
CTCGAGATGGCAGAACGCCTCGATCGCGTCCCTGCCGAAGCACCCCGCAACTTCATGGAAGCCGTCCAGG
CCCTTTGGACCACCCAGATCCTCGTCATCTCCGACTCCCTTGCCCTCGGCGTCTCCCCGGGCCGTTGGGG
CAAGTTCCTTGAGCCTTATTACGAGAAGGATCTTGCCGAGGGGCGCATCACCAAGGGACAGGCCCTTGAG
GTCATGGAGCTGCTCCGTATCAAATTCTCGACTGAGGAGTACATCACCCCGTCCCTCTGGGCGGCCATGG
CCTCCTCGAACTCGTTCATGAACCTTGCCGTTGGCGGCCTCGATCCCAAGACGGGCAAGTGCACCGACAA
CGAGATCGAGGACCTCATCCTCGAGGCCGGCATCAACATGCCCACCCCGCAACCGACCCTCTCGATCCTT
CTCTCCGACAAGACGACAGACCATCTCGCCATCAAGGCCGCCGAGTGCACCAAGGCCGGCAACGGGTATC
CCGCGTGGTTTAACTATGACATGATGGTCCAACACAACCTCGCTATGTATCGCGACGAGGGCATCACCCT
TGAGGACGCCCGCAACTGTGCGCTCTCCGGCTGCGTCGAGAACGGCCTCGCCGGTACCGGTCACCCCATC
GCCCACCCGGCCTTCTACAACGAGGGCAAGACCATCGAGCTTGCCTGCAACGAAGGCGTCGACCCCCGCA
CGGGCATCAAGGTCATGGATGGCATCGTCCCCATCAAGACGTACGAGGACCTTTGGGACAACTTCATCAA
GATCCGCGAGCACTTCATGCATGTCTACATGCAGTACTGGAATGAGGTCGTCGCCTGCCAGCGCGACATC
CACCCCAAGATCATGGGCTCCGTCCTCATGCATGACTGCATCGAGTCCGGCCGCCCGGTTGACAATCTCG
GCTGCCGCTACAACGGTTCCGTCACGCTGCTCGACTCCGGTACAGTTAACGTGGTCAACGGTCTCGCGGC
CATCAAGAAGCTCGTCTTCGAGGACCACAAGTACACTTGGGATGAGTTCAAGGAGGCCATGGACAATAAC
TTCGGTTTCGTGCTTGGTGCCGAGAAGGGCAACTTCTCCATGCTCAACCAGGAGATCGACCCTGAAAAGC
ACATGAAGTACGCCCATATCCACCGAGATGTCCTCAACGCACCCAAGTTTGGCAACGACGATGACTTCGT
TGACGACATCTTTGTCGACCTCTGGCATGACTACGACCGCGTTACCGCGTCCGAAACCACCTACAACGGC
TACCGCTGGATCACCGCCGCGCTTTCCATATCCGCCCATGGCCCGCATGGTCGTGTGACCGGCGCTACCC
CTGACGGTCGTCTCTCCGGAGTGACGCTGTGCGACGGCATCCTGTCCGCCTCGCCTGGCACCGACGTGAA
CGGTCCGATCGCCCTCATCCGCTCCGGCGTGAAGCTGGATCCGACCGAGTTCGCCTCGGTGCAGCTCAAT
ATGAAGTTCCATCCGACTGCCATCCGCGGTGACGAGGGCTCGAGGAACTTCGTGGACTTCATCCACAGCT
ACTTCCAGATGGGCGGCTATCACGTCCAGTTCAACATCGTGGATTCGAAGATGCTGCGAGACGCCCAGGA
TCATCCGCAGAACTATCGCGACCTGATGGTCCGTGTCGCCGCCTTCTCAGCCTACTGGAACGAGCTCGGC
AAACCCATCCAGGACGAGGTCATTGCTCGTACCGAGTACGACGCTCTCTGACTCGAGCACCACCACCACC
ACCACTGAGATCCGGCTGCTAACAAAGCCCGAAAGGAAGCTGAGTTGGCTGCTGCCACCGCTGAGCAATA
ACTAGCATAACCCCTTGGGGCCTCTAAACGGGTCTTGAGGGGTTTTTTGCTGAAAGGAGGAACTATATCC
GGATTGGCGAATGGG
[124 nt withheld, positions 6666-6789]
C
[91 nt withheld, positions 6791-6881]
A
[49 nt withheld, positions 6883-6931]
CCTTTGACGTTGGAGTCCACGTTCTTT
[37 nt withheld, positions 6959-6995]
ACCCTATCTCGGTCTATTCTTTTGATTTATAAGGGATTTTGCCGATTTCGGCCTATTGGTTAAAAAATGA
GCTGATTTAACAAAAATTTAACGCGAATTTTAACAAAATATTAACGCTTACAATTTAGGTGGCACTTTTC
GGGGAAATGTGCGCGGAACCCCTATTTGTTTATTTTTCTAAATACATTCAAATATGTATCCGCTCATGAA
TTAATTCTTAGAAAAACTCATCGAGCATCAAATGAAACTGCAATTTATTCATATCAGGATTATCAATACC
ATATTTTTGAAAAAGCCGTTTCTGTAATGAAGGAGAAAACTCACCGAGGCAGTTCCATAGGATGGCAAGA
TCCTGGTATCGGTCTGCGATTCCGACTCGTCCAACATCAATACAACCTATTAATTTCCCCTCGTCAAAAA
TAAGGTTATCAAGTGAGAAATCACCATGAGTGACGACTGAATCCGGTGAGAATGGCAAAAGTTTATGCAT
TTCTTTCCAGACTTGTTCAACAGGCCAGCCATTACGCTCGTCATCAAAATCACTCGCATCAACCAAACCG
TTATTCATTCGTGATTGCGCCTGAGCGAGACGAAATACGCGATCGCTGTTAAAAGGACAATTACAAACAG
GAATCGAATGCAACCGGCGCAGGAACACTGCCAGCGCATCAACAATATTTTCACCTGAATCAGGATATTC
TTCTAATACCTGGAATGCTGTTTTCCCGGGGATCGCAGTGGTGAGTAACCATGCATCATCAGGAGTACGG
ATAAAATGCTTGATGGTCGGAAGAGGCATAAATTCCGTCAGCCAGTTTAGTCTGACCATCTCATCTGTAA
CATCATTGGCAACGCTACCTTTGCCATGTTTCAGAAACAACTCTGGCGCATCGGGCTTCCCATACAATCG
ATAGATTGTCGCACCTGATTG
Features (pLannotate 1.2.2; 20 found; start..end, strand, type, name):
    224..812     +  rep_origin     ori: high-copy-number ColE1/pMB1/pBR322/pUC origin of replication
    998..1137    -  misc_feature   bom: basis of mobility region from pBR322
   1239..1430    -  CDS            rop: Rop protein, which maintains plasmids at low copy number; rop
   1447..1827    +  CDS            YPB1_ECOLX: Protein predicted: Swiss-Prot protein existence level 4. From Escherichia coli.
   1899..2190    -  CDS            TcR (fragment): tetracycline efflux protein; tet; confers resistance to tetracycline
   2205..2226    -  protein_bind   CAP binding site: CAP binding activates transcription in the presence of cAMP. E. coli catabolite activator protein
   2239..3321    -  CDS            lacI: lac repressor; lacI; The lac repressor binds to the lac operator to inhibit transcription in E. coli. This inhibition can be relieved by adding lactose or isopropyl-β-D-thiogalactopyranoside (IPTG).
   3322..3399    -  promoter       lacI promoter: lacI
   3407..3686    -  CDS            TcR (fragment): tetracycline efflux protein; tet; confers resistance to tetracycline
   3708..3726    +  promoter       T7 promoter: promoter for bacteriophage T7 RNA polymerase
   3727..3751    +  protein_bind   lac operator: The lac repressor binds to the lac operator to inhibit transcription in E. coli. This inhibition can be relieved by adding lactose or isopropyl-β-D-thiogalactopyranoside (IPTG). lac repressor encoded by lacI
   3766..3788    +  RBS            RBS: efficient ribosome binding site from bacteriophage T7 gene 10 (Olins and Rangwala, 1989)
   3807..3823    +  CDS            capTEV™ (fragment): composite tag for in vivo biotinylation, TEV protease cleavage, and 6xHis tagging
   3834..3851    +  CDS            thrombin site: thrombin recognition and cleavage site
   6498..6515    +  CDS            9xHis (fragment): 9xHis affinity tag
   6525..6574    +  CDS            SET1 (fragment): solubility-enhancement tag derived from T7 phage gene 10B
   6582..6629    +  terminator     T7 terminator: transcription terminator for bacteriophage T7 RNA polymerase
   6666..7094    +  rep_origin     f1 ori (sequence partly withheld): f1 bacteriophage origin of replication; arrow indicates direction of (+) strand synthesis
   7147..7204    +  promoter       AmpR promoter (fragment): bla
   7213..102     -  CDS            KanR (across the origin): aminoglycoside phosphotransferase; aph(3')-Ia; confers resistance to kanamycin in bacteria or G418 (Geneticin®) in eukaryotes
