[The description below was written by a language model from this plasmid's Addgene catalogue record and pLannotate feature annotations shown in this document.]
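Description:
pET28a-OuIAD(G853A) is a bacterial expression plasmid built on the pET28a backbone for producing the G853A variant of indoleacetate decarboxylase (IAD) from Olsenella uli DSM 7084 in E. coli. It replicates from a ColE1/pMB1-type origin accompanied by the bom region and the rop gene. The catalogue lists it as high copy, although rop normally moderates copy number in pBR322-derived vectors. Selection is by kanamycin through an aminoglycoside phosphotransferase gene. An f1 origin is also present, along with short remnant matches to the tetracycline resistance gene that are backbone vestiges rather than functional markers.

The insert, placed by Gibson cloning, sits in the standard pET expression cassette: a T7 promoter followed by a lac operator, the phage T7 gene 10 ribosome binding site, and a T7 terminator downstream. A lacI gene with its own promoter supplies the repressor, so transcription depends on T7 RNA polymerase from the host and is induced with IPTG or lactose. The protein carries an N-terminal His6 tag from the backbone, followed by a thrombin cleavage site that allows tag removal after affinity purification. The annotation software labels this tag region as a fragment of a composite tag, and it does not annotate the IAD coding region itself, which lies in the unannotated stretch between the thrombin site and the downstream elements. A His-tag-like match after the insert corresponds to the vector's optional C-terminal tag sequence. The record does not indicate that it is translated.

IAD is a glycyl radical enzyme that forms skatole. The associated publication concerns mechanistic studies of this enzyme, so the construct most likely serves to produce the purified variant for comparison with wild type. The record does not state the specific role of residue G853.
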