Addgene plasmid #226969: pET28a-OuIAD(G853A)
Purpose: Expressing Olsenella uli indoleacetate decarboxylase (IAD) G853A variant in E. coli
Depositing lab: Emily Balskus. Depositing organization: Harvard University. Publication: Mechanistic Studies of a Skatole-Forming Glycyl Radical Enzyme Suggest Reaction Initiation via Hydrogen Atom Transfer. Fu B, Nazemi A, Levin BJ, Yang Z, Kulik HJ, Balskus EP. J Am Chem Soc. 2022 Jun 29;144(25):11110-11119. doi: 10.1021/jacs.1c13580. Epub 2022 Jun 15. PubMed 35704859.
Backbone
  Vector backbone: pET28a
  Vector type: Bacterial Expression
Growth in bacteria
  Bacterial resistance: Kanamycin, 50 μg/mL
  Growth temperature: 37°C
  Growth strain: DH5alpha
  Copy number: High Copy
Gene/Insert
  Gene/Insert name: OuIAD(G853A)
  Species: Olsenella uli DSM 7084
  Mutation: G853A
  Tag / fusion protein: His6 (on backbone) (N terminal on insert)
  Cloning method: Gibson Cloning
Terms and licenses: Academic/Nonprofit Terms; Industry Terms: Not Available to Industry
How to cite: pET28a-OuIAD(G853A) was a gift from Emily Balskus (Addgene plasmid # 226969 ; http://n2t.net/addgene:226969 ; RRID:Addgene_226969)
